Addgene plasmid #147375: pT7-EGFP-C1-HsNot1iso1-P1257Y_R
Purpose: Mammalian Expression of HsNot1iso1-P1257Y
Depositing lab: Elisa Izaurralde. Depositing organization: Max Planck Institute for Developmental Biology. Publication: The structural basis for the interaction between the CAF1 nuclease and the NOT1 scaffold of the human CCR4-NOT deadenylase complex. Petit AP, Wohlbold L, Bawankar P, Huntzinger E, Schmidt S, Izaurralde E, Weichenrieder O. Nucleic Acids Res. 2012 Nov;40(21):11058-72. doi: 10.1093/nar/gks883. Epub 2012 Sep 12. PubMed 22977175.
Backbone
  Vector backbone: Unknown
  Vector type: Mammalian Expression
Growth in bacteria
  Bacterial resistance: Kanamycin, 50 μg/mL
  Growth temperature: 37°C
  Growth strain: DH5alpha
  Copy number: High Copy
Gene/Insert
  Gene/Insert name: HsNot1iso1-P1257Y
  Species: H. sapiens (human)
  Mutation: A deletion of 5 AA 822-827 SKMKPS-> T and one silent mutation compared to the sequence of isoform 1 given by NCBI: NM_016284.4
  Entrez Gene: CNOT1 (a.k.a. AD-005, CDC39, HPE12, NOT1, NOT1H, VIBOS)
  Cloning method: Unknown
Terms and licenses: Academic/Nonprofit Terms; Industry Terms: Not Available to Industry
Depositor comments: Plasmids from this collection were made available to the research community and donated after the lab closed. Please note that the sequence provided by the depositing laboratory may be theoretical/predicted or based on Sanger sequencing results. There may be discrepancies between sequencing results obtained by Addgene and the depositor sequence. If an Addgene verified sequence is not available, please contact before placing your order to request that our lab fully sequence the plasmid.
How to cite: pT7-EGFP-C1-HsNot1iso1-P1257Y_R was a gift from Elisa Izaurralde (Addgene plasmid # 147375 ; http://n2t.net/addgene:147375 ; RRID:Addgene_147375)
