[The description below was written by a language model from this plasmid's Addgene catalogue record and pLannotate feature annotations shown in this document.]
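Description:
pT7-EGFP-C1-HsNot1iso1-P1257Y_R is an 11.9 kb mammalian expression plasmid encoding human CNOT1 (NOT1), the scaffold subunit of the CCR4-NOT deadenylase complex, fused to the C-terminus of EGFP. The catalogue lists the backbone as unknown, but the name and feature layout are consistent with an EGFP-C1-type vector carrying an added T7 promoter. It is maintained in E. coli at high copy through a ColE1/pUC-type origin and also carries an f1 origin. A single Tn5 NeoR/KanR gene sits behind tandem bacterial (bla) and SV40 early promoters and ends in an HSV TK polyadenylation signal. This arrangement gives kanamycin selection in bacteria and allows G418 selection in mammalian cells.

The expression cassette is driven by the CMV immediate-early enhancer and promoter. A T7 promoter lies just upstream of the EGFP coding sequence, which could in principle permit T7 polymerase-driven transcription. EGFP is joined through a short remnant of the multiple cloning site to the roughly 7.1 kb CNOT1 isoform 1 open reading frame, and the transcript terminates at an SV40 poly(A) signal. The short hits annotated as HIV-1 LTR, SV40 large T antigen and ble are fragments, most likely incidental matches to backbone sequence rather than functional parts.

The insert carries the P1257Y substitution named in the construct. The record also notes that residues 822–827 (SKMKPS) are replaced by a single threonine and that there is one silent change relative to the reference isoform 1 sequence. The associated publication concerns the structural basis of the interaction between the CAF1 nuclease and NOT1. This suggests the mutant was used to probe that interaction in human cells with a GFP-tagged protein, although the record does not state the effect of the mutation. The "_R" suffix is also not explained. The full sequence is depositor-supplied and may be theoretical.
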