Features (pLannotate 1.2.2; 17 found; start..end, strand, type, name):
     61..364     +  enhancer       CMV enhancer: human cytomegalovirus immediate early enhancer
    365..568     +  promoter       CMV promoter: human cytomegalovirus (CMV) immediate early promoter
    564..597     +  LTR            5' LTR (truncated) (fragment): truncated 5' long terminal repeat (LTR) from HIV-1
    613..631     +  promoter       T7 promoter: promoter for bacteriophage T7 RNA polymerase
    665..1381    +  CDS            EGFP: EGFP is a basic (constitutively fluorescent) green fluorescent protein published in 1996, derived from Aequorea victoria. It is reported to be a rapidly-maturing weak dimer with moderate acid sensitivity.
   1382..1402    +  misc_feature   MCS (fragment): multiple cloning site
   1403..8515    +  CDS            CNOT1: CNOT1_HUMAN - Also known as CDC39, KIAA1007, NOT1. Experimental evidence at protein level: Swiss-Prot protein existence level 1. Scaffolding component of the CCR4-NOT complex which is one of the major cellular mRNA deadenylases and is linked to various cellular processes including bulk mRNA degradation, miRNA-mediated repression, translational repression during translational initiation and general transcription regulation. Additional complex functions may be a consequence of its influence on mRNA expression. Its scaffolding function implies its interaction with the catalytic complex module and
   8519..8540    +  misc_feature   MCS (fragment): multiple cloning site
   8552..8636    +  CDS            large T antigen (fragment): large T antigen from SV40 (simian virus 40)
   8659..8780    +  polyA_signal   SV40 poly(A) signal: SV40 polyadenylation signal
   8814..9242    -  rep_origin     f1 ori (sequence partly withheld): f1 bacteriophage origin of replication; arrow indicates direction of (+) strand synthesis
   9269..9373    +  promoter       AmpR promoter: bla
   9375..9732    +  promoter       SV40 promoter: SV40 enhancer and early promoter
   9767..10561   +  CDS            NeoR/KanR: aminoglycoside phosphotransferase from Tn5; aph(3')-II (or nptII); confers resistance to neomycin, kanamycin, and G418 (Geneticin®)
  10582..10734   +  CDS            ble (fragment): BLE_KLEPN - Experimental evidence at protein level: Swiss-Prot protein existence level 1. Binding protein with a strong affinity to the bleomycin family of antibiotics. Binds to CL990; an antimitotic-antibiotic compound. From Klebsiella pneumoniae.
  10793..10840   +  polyA_signal   HSV TK poly(A) signal: herpes simplex virus thymidine kinase polyadenylation signal (Cole and Stacy, 1985)
  11169..11757   +  rep_origin     ori: high-copy-number ColE1/pMB1/pBR322/pUC origin of replication
>Addgene plasmid #147375 | pT7-EGFP-C1-HsNot1iso1-P1257Y_R | depositor full sequence | sequence record 289822 | Full Sequence
TAGTTATTAATAGTAATCAATTACGGGGTCATTAGTTCATAGCCCATATATGGAGTTCCGCGTTACATAA
CTTACGGTAAATGGCCCGCCTGGCTGACCGCCCAACGACCCCCGCCCATTGACGTCAATAATGACGTATG
TTCCCATAGTAACGCCAATAGGGACTTTCCATTGACGTCAATGGGTGGAGTATTTACGGTAAACTGCCCA
CTTGGCAGTACATCAAGTGTATCATATGCCAAGTACGCCCCCTATTGACGTCAATGACGGTAAATGGCCC
GCCTGGCATTATGCCCAGTACATGACCTTATGGGACTTTCCTACTTGGCAGTACATCTACGTATTAGTCA
TCGCTATTACCATGGTGATGCGGTTTTGGCAGTACATCAATGGGCGTGGATAGCGGTTTGACTCACGGGG
ATTTCCAAGTCTCCACCCCATTGACGTCAATGGGAGTTTGTTTTGGCACCAAAATCAACGGGACTTTCCA
AAATGTCGTAACAACTCCGCCCCATTGACGCAAATGGGCGGTAGGCGTGTACGGTGGGAGGTCTATATAA
GCAGAGCTCTCTGGCTAACTAGAGAACCCACTGCTTACTGGCTTATCGAAATTAATACGACTCACTATAG
GGAGACCCAAGCTCTAGCGCTACCGGTCGCCACCATGGTGAGCAAGGGCGAGGAGCTGTTCACCGGGGTG
GTGCCCATCCTGGTCGAGCTGGACGGCGACGTAAACGGCCACAAGTTCAGCGTGTCCGGCGAGGGCGAGG
GCGATGCCACCTACGGCAAGCTGACCCTGAAGTTCATCTGCACCACCGGCAAGCTGCCCGTGCCCTGGCC
CACCCTCGTGACCACCCTGACCTACGGCGTGCAGTGCTTCAGCCGCTACCCCGACCACATGAAGCAGCAC
GACTTCTTCAAGTCCGCCATGCCCGAAGGCTACGTCCAGGAGCGCACCATCTTCTTCAAGGACGACGGCA
ACTACAAGACCCGCGCCGAGGTGAAGTTCGAGGGCGACACCCTGGTGAACCGCATCGAGCTGAAGGGCAT
CGACTTCAAGGAGGACGGCAACATCCTGGGGCACAAGCTGGAGTACAACTACAACAGCCACAACGTCTAT
ATCATGGCCGACAAGCAGAAGAACGGCATCAAGGTGAACTTCAAGATCCGCCACAACATCGAGGACGGCA
GCGTGCAGCTCGCCGACCACTACCAGCAGAACACCCCCATCGGCGACGGCCCCGTGCTGCTGCCCGACAA
CCACTACCTGAGCACCCAGTCCGCCCTGAGCAAAGACCCCAACGAGAAGCGCGATCACATGGTCCTGCTG
GAGTTCGTGACCGCCGCCGGGATCACTCTCGGCATGGACGAGCTGTACAAGTCCGGACTCAGATCTCGAG
CTATGAATCTTGACTCGCTCTCGCTGGCCTTGTCTCAAATCAGCTACCTGGTGGACAATTTAACCAAGAA
AAATTACCGAGCCAGCCAGCAGGAAATACAGCATATTGTGAATCGGCACGGTCCTGAGGCAGACAGGCAT
TTATTACGCTGCCTATTTTCGCATGTGGATTTCAGTGGCGATGGTAAAAGCAGTGGCAAAGATTTCCATC
AGACTCAGTTTCTGATTCAGGAGTGTGCGTTGCTGATTACAAAGCCAAATTTTATCTCGACGCTGTCCTA
TGCCATTGATAATCCATTGCACTATCAGAAGAGTTTAAAGCCTGCACCCCACTTATTTGCCCAGCTGAGT
AAAGTGCTCAAATTAAGCAAAGTACAAGAGGTAATTTTTGGCCTTGCCCTGTTGAATTCTTCCAGCTCAG
ATCTTAGAGGTTTCGCTGCCCAGTTTATCAAACAGAAGCTTCCAGATCTTCTGCGTTCTTACATTGACGC
AGACGTCAGTGGAAATCAAGAAGGTGGCTTCCAAGATATAGCAATAGAGGTCCTACACCTCCTCCTCTCC
CATCTCCTCTTTGGGCAGAAGGGAGCCTTTGGAGTTGGACAAGAACAGATAGACGCTTTTCTTAAGACGC
TGCGCAGAGATTTTCCCCAAGAACGCTGTCCCGTGGTGCTCGCACCACTTTTATACCCTGAAAAACGGGA
CATTCTAATGGACAGGATCCTGCCTGATTCCGGAGGGGTAGCTAAAACCATGATGGAGAGCTCTTTGGCT
GATTTCATGCAAGAAGTAGGCTATGGCTTTTGTGCAAGTATTGAAGAATGTCGCAATATAATCGTGCAGT
TTGGTGTTCGGGAGGTCACAGCTGCCCAGGTTGCAAGGGTTTTGGGAATGATGGCTCGAACTCATTCAGG
ATTAACAGATGGCATTCCATTACAGAGTATTTCTGCTCCGGGCAGTGGGATCTGGAGTGATGGGAAAGAT
AAAAGTGATGGAGCACAGGCACACACATGGAATGTAGAAGTCTTGATTGACGTTCTTAAAGAACTGAATC
CAAGTTTGAATTTCAAGGAAGTAACTTATGAACTGGACCATCCTGGATTTCAAATTCGTGACAGTAAAGG
ACTTCATAATGTGGTTTATGGCATTCAGAGGGGTTTGGGTATGGAAGTGTTCCCAGTAGACCTCATATAT
AGACCTTGGAAACATGCTGAAGGCCAGCTCTCCTTCATTCAACATTCCCTTATAAATCCAGAGATCTTCT
GTTTTGCTGACTATCCCTGTCATACTGTTGCCACTGATATTCTGAAAGCACCACCAGAGGATGACAATCG
AGAAATTGCCACATGGAAGAGCTTGGATTTGATTGAATCTCTGCTGAGGCTTGCAGAGGTTGGGCAGTAT
GAGCAAGTCAAACAGCTCTTCAGCTTCCCTATCAAACACTGTCCAGACATGCTGGTATTGGCCTTACTAC
AAATTAACACCTCTTGGCATACCTTGCGCCATGAACTTATCTCCACTCTGATGCCAATTTTCCTTGGAAA
CCATCCTAACTCAGCTATTATTTTGCACTATGCATGGCATGGGCAGGGACAGTCTCCCTCAATTCGCCAA
CTTATCATGCATGCAATGGCAGAATGGTACATGAGAGGGGAGCAGTATGATCAGGCCAAATTGTCTCGAA
TACTTGATGTGGCCCAGGACTTGAAGGCCTTGTCAATGCTGCTAAATGGTACTCCATTTGCCTTTGTTAT
TGACCTTGCTGCACTTGCTTCACGTCGTGAATACCTCAAACTTGATAAGTGGCTCACAGATAAAATTCGA
GAGCATGGGGAGCCTTTTATCCAGGCGTGTATGACTTTTTTAAAGAGACGGTGTCCTTCTATTTTGGGCG
GACTTGCCCCAGAAAAAGACCAGCCCAAAAGTGCTCAACTTCCTCCAGAAACTTTGGCGACAATGTTGGC
CTGTCTGCAAGCTTGTGCAGGGAGTGTTTCTCAGGAGCTATCAGAAACTATCCTCACCATGGTAGCCAAT
TGCAGTAATGTTATGAATAAGGCCAGACAACCACCACCTGGAGTTATGCCAAAAGGACGTCCTCCTAGTG
CTAGCAGCTTAGATGCCATTTCTCCTGTTCAGATTGACCCTCTTGCTGGAATGACATCTCTTAGTATAGG
TGGTTCAGCTGCCCCTCACACCCAGAGTATGCAGGGTTTTCCTCCAAATTTGGGTTCTGCATTCAGTACC
CCTCAGTCACCAGCAAAAGCATTTCCACCCCTTTCAACCCCCAATCAGACCACTGCATTCAGTGGTATTG
GAGGACTTTCATCACAGCTTCCAGTAGGTGGTCTTGGCACAGGCAGCCTGACTGGTATAGGAACTGGTGC
TCTTGGACTCCCTGCAGTGAATAACGACCCTTTTGTACAGAGGAAACTGGGCACCTCTGGACTGAATCAG
CCTACATTCCAGCAGACGGACTTGTCTCAGGTGTGGCCAGAGGCAAACCAGCACTTTAGTAAAGAGATAG
ATGATGAAGCAAACAGCTATTTCCAGCGAATATATAATCATCCACCACATCCAACCATGTCTGTTGATGA
GGTATTAGAAATGCTGCAGAGATTTAAAGACTCTACTATAAAGAGGGAACGAGAAGTATTTAACTGTATG
CTAAGGAACTTGTTTGAAGAATATCGTTTTTTTCCCCAGTATCCTGATAAAGAGTTACATATAACAGCCT
GCCTATTTGGTGGTATAATTGAGAAAGGACTGGTCACTTACATGGCACTAGGTCTGGCTCTACGATATGT
TCTTGAAGCCTTACGCAAGCCTTTTGGATCCAAAATGTATTATTTCGGGATTGCTGCACTAGATAGATTT
AAAAACAGATTGAAGGACTATCCCCAGTATTGTCAGCATTTGGCTTCTATCAGTCACTTTATGCAATTTC
CACATCATTTACAGGAGTATATTGAGTATGGACAGCAGTCTAGAGATCCTCCTGTGAAAATGCAAGGCTC
TATCACAACCCCTGGAAGTATTGCACTGGCTCAGGCCCAGGCTCAGGCCCAGGTTCCAGCAAAAGCTCCT
CTTGCTGGTCAAGTTAGCACTATGGTAACCACCTCAACAACTACCACTGTTGCTAAAACGGTTACGGTCA
CCAGGCCAACTGGAGTCAGCTTTAAGAAAGATGTGCCACCTTCTATTAATACTACAAATATAGATACGTT
GCTTGTGGCCACAGATCAAACTGAGAGAATTGTGGAGCCCCCAGAAAATATCCAGGAGAAAATTGCTTTT
ATTTTCAATAATCTCTCACAGTCAAATATGACACAAAAGGTTGAAGAGCTAAAGGAAACGGTGAAAGAAG
AATTTATGCCTTGGGTTTCACAGTATCTGGTTATGAAGAGAGTCAGTATTGAGCCAAACTTTCATAGCCT
GTATTCAAACTTCCTTGACACGCTGAAGAATCCTGAATTTAACAAGATGGTTCTGAATGAGACCTACAGA
AACATTAAAGTGCTCCTGACCTCTGATAAAGCTGCAGCCAATTTCTCAGATCGTTCTTTGCTGAAGAACT
TGGGACATTGGCTAGGAATGATCACATTAGCTAAAAACAAACCCATCTTACACACTGACTTGGATGTGAA
ATCATTGCTGCTAGAGGCTTATGTTAAAGGACAACAAGAATTGCTCTATGTAGTGCCCTTTGTTGCCAAA
GTCTTAGAATCTAGCATTCGTAGTGTGGTTTTTAGGCCACCAAACTATTGGACAATGGCAATTATGAATG
TATTAGCTGAGCTACATCAGGAGCATGACTTAAAGTTAAACTTGAAGTTTGAAATCGAGGTTCTCTGCAA
GAACCTTGCATTAGACATCAATGAGCTAAAACCTGGAAACCTCCTAAAGGATAAAGATCGCCTGAAGAAT
TTAGATGAGCAACTCTCTGCTCCAAAGAAAGATGTCAAGCAGCCAGAAGAACTCCCTCCCATCACAACCA
CAACAACTTCTACTACACCAGCTACCAACACCACTTGTACAGCCACGGTTCCACCACAGCCACAGTACAG
CTACCACGACATCAATGTCTATTCCCTTGCGGGCTTGGCACCACACATTACTCTAAATCCAACAATTCCC
TTGTTTCAGGCCCATCCACAGTTGAAGCAGTGTGTGCGTCAGGCAATTGAACGGGCTGTCCAGGAGCTGG
TCCATCCTGTGGTGGATCGATCAATTAAGATTGCCATGACTACTTGTGAGCAAATAGTCAGGAAGGATTT
TGCCCTGGATTCGGAGGAATCTCGAATGCGAATAGCAGCTCATCACATGATGCGTAACTTGACAGCTGGA
ATGGCTATGATTACATGCAGGGAACCTTTGCTCATGAGCATATCTACCAACTTAAAAAACAGTTTTGCCT
CAGCCCTTCGTACTGCTTCCCCACAACAAAGAGAAATGATGGATCAGGCAGCTGCTCAATTAGCTCAGGA
CAATTGTGAGTTGGCTTGCTGTTTTATTCAGAAGACTGCAGTAGAAAAAGCAGGCCCTGAGATGGACAAG
AGATTAGCAACTGAATTTGAGCTGAGAAAACATGCTAGGCAAGAAGGACGCAGATACTGTGATCCTGTTG
TTTTAACATATCAAGCTGAACGGATGCCAGAGCAAATCAGGCTGAAAGTTGGTGGTGTGGACCCAAAGCA
GTTGGCTGTTTACGAAGAGTTTGCACGCAATGTTCCTGGCTTCTTACCTACAAATGACTTAAGTCAGCCC
ACGGGATTTTTAGCCCAGCCCATGAAGCAAGCTTGGGCAACAGATGATGTAGCTCAGATTTATGATAAGT
GTATTACAGAACTGGAGCAACATCTACATGCCATCCCACCAACTTTGGCCATGAACCCTCAAGCTCAGGC
TCTTCGAAGTCTCTTGGAGGTTGTAGTTTTATCTCGAAACTCTCGGGATGCCATAGCTGCTCTTGGATTG
CTCCAAAAGGCTGTAGAGGGCTTACTAGATGCCACAAGTGGTGCTGATGCTGACCTTCTGCTGCGCTACA
GGGAATGCCACCTCTTGGTCCTAAAAGCTCTGCAGGATGGCCGGGCATATGGGTCTCCATGGTGCAACAA
ACAGATCACAAGGTGCCTAATTGAATGTCGAGATGAATATAAATATAATGTGGAGGCTGTGGAGCTGCTA
ATTCGCAATCATTTGGTTAATATGCAGCAGTATGATCTTCACCTAGCGCAGTCAATGGAGAATGGCTTAA
ACTACATGGCTGTGGCATTTGCTATGCAGTTAGTAAAAATCCTGCTGGTGGATGAAAGGAGTGTTGCTCA
TGTTACTGAGGCAGATCTGTTCCACACCATTGAAACCCTCATGAGGATTAATGCTCATTCCAGAGGCAAT
GCTCCAGAAGGATTGCCCCAGCTGATGGAAGTAGTGCGATCCAACTATGAAGCAATGATTGATCGTGCTC
ATGGAGGCCCAAACTTTATGATGCATTCTGGGATCTCTCAAGCCTCAGAGTATGATGACCCTCCAGGCCT
GAGGGAGAAGGCAGAGTATCTTCTGAGGGAATGGGTGAATCTCTACCATTCAGCAGCAGCTGGCCGCGAC
AGTACCAAAGCTTTCTCTGCATTTGTTGGACAGATGCACCAGCAAGGAATACTGAAGACCGATGATCTCA
TAACAAGGTTCTTTCGTCTGTGTACTGAAATGTGTGTTGAAATCAGTTACCGTGCTCAGGCTGAGCAGCA
GCACAATCCTGCTGCCAATCCCACCATGATCCGAGCCAAGTGCTATCACAACCTGGATGCCTTTGTTCGA
CTCATTGCACTGCTCGTGAAACACTCAGGGGAGGCCACCAACACTGTCACAAAGATTAATCTGCTGAACA
AGGTCCTTGGTATAGTAGTGGGAGTTCTCCTTCAGGATCATGATGTTCGTCAGAGTGAATTTCAGCAACT
TCCCTACCATCGAATTTTTATCATGCTTCTCTTGGAACTCAATGCACCTGAGCATGTGTTGGAAACCATT
AATTTCCAGACACTTACAGCTTTCTGCAATACATTCCACATCTTGAGGCCTACCAAAGCTCCTGGCTTTG
TATATGCCTGGCTTGAACTGATTTCCCATCGGATATTTATTGCAAGAATGCTGGCACATACGCCACAGCA
GAAGGGGTGGCCTATGTATGCACAGCTACTGATTGATTTATTCAAATATTTAGCGCCTTTCCTTAGAAAT
GTGGAACTCACCAAACCTATGCAAATCCTCTACAAGGGCACTTTAAGAGTGCTGCTGGTTCTTTTGCATG
ATTTCCCAGAGTTCCTTTGTGATTACCATTATGGGTTCTGTGATGTGATCCCACCTAATTGTATCCAGTT
AAGAAATTTGATCCTGAGTGCCTTTCCAAGAAACATGAGGCTCCCCGACCCATTCACTCCTAATCTAAAG
GTGGACATGTTGAGTGAAATTAACATTGCTCCCCGGATTCTCACCAATTTCACTGGAGTAATGCCACCTC
AGTTCAAAAAGGATTTGGATTCCTATCTTAAAACTCGATCACCAGTCACTTTCCTGTCTGATCTGCGCAG
CAACCTACAGGTATCCAATGAACCTGGGAATCGCTACAACCTCCAGCTCATCAATGCACTGGTGCTCTAT
GTCGGGACTCAGGCCATTGCGCACATCCACAACAAGGGCAGCACACCTTCAATGAGCACCATCACTCACT
CAGCACACATGGATATCTTCCAGAATTTGGCTGTGGACTTGGACACTGAGGGTCGCTATCTCTTTTTGAA
TGCAATTGCAAATCAGCTCCGGTACCCAAATAGCCACACTCACTACTTCAGTTGCACCATGCTGTACCTT
TTTGCAGAGGCCAATACGGAAGCCATCCAAGAACAGATCACAAGAGTTCTCTTGGAACGGTTGATTGTAA
ATAGGCCACATCCTTGGGGTCTTCTTATTACCTTCATTGAGCTGATTAAAAACCCAGCGTTTAAGTTCTG
GAACCATGAATTTGTACACTGTGCCCCAGAAATCGAAAAGTTATTCCAGTCGGTCGCACAGTGCTGCATG
GGACAGAAGCAGGCCCAGCAAGTAATGGAAGGGACAGGTGCCAGTTAGCCGCGGGCCCGGGATCCACCGG
ATCTAGATAACTGATCATAATCAGCCATACCACATTTGTAGAGGTTTTACTTGCTTTAAAAAACCTCCCA
CACCTCCCCCTGAACCTGAAACATAAAATGAATGCAATTGTTGTTGTTAACTTGTTTATTGCAGCTTATA
ATGGTTACAAATAAAGCAATAGCATCACAAATTTCACAAATAAAGCATTTTTTTCACTGCATTCTAGTTG
TGGTTTGTCCAAACTCATCAATGTATCTTAACGCGTAAATTGTAAGCGTTAATATTTTGTTAAAATTCGC
GTTAAATTTTTGTTAAATCAGCTCATTTTTTAACCAATAGGCCGAAATCGGCAAAATCCCTTATAAATCA
AAAGAATAGACCGAGATAGGGT
[37 nt withheld, positions 8913-8949]
AAAGAACGTGGACTCCAACGTCAAAGG
[49 nt withheld, positions 8977-9025]
T
[91 nt withheld, positions 9027-9117]
G
[124 nt withheld, positions 9119-9242]
CAGGTGGCACTTTTCGGGGAAATGTGCGCGGAACCCCTATTTGTTTATTTTTCTAAATACATTCAAATAT
GTATCCGCTCATGAGACAATAACCCTGATAAATGCTTCAATAATATTGAAAAAGGAAGAGTCCTGAGGCG
GAAAGAACCAGCTGTGGAATGTGTGTCAGTTAGGGTGTGGAAAGTCCCCAGGCTCCCCAGCAGGCAGAAG
TATGCAAAGCATGCATCTCAATTAGTCAGCAACCAGGTGTGGAAAGTCCCCAGGCTCCCCAGCAGGCAGA
AGTATGCAAAGCATGCATCTCAATTAGTCAGCAACCATAGTCCCGCCCCTAACTCCGCCCATCCCGCCCC
TAACTCCGCCCAGTTCCGCCCATTCTCCGCCCCATGGCTGACTAATTTTTTTTATTTATGCAGAGGCCGA
GGCCGCCTCGGCCTCTGAGCTATTCCAGAAGTAGTGAGGAGGCTTTTTTGGAGGCCTAGGCTTTTGCAAA
GATCGATCAAGAGACAGGATGAGGATCGTTTCGCATGATTGAACAAGATGGATTGCACGCAGGTTCTCCG
GCCGCTTGGGTGGAGAGGCTATTCGGCTATGACTGGGCACAACAGACAATCGGCTGCTCTGATGCCGCCG
TGTTCCGGCTGTCAGCGCAGGGGCGCCCGGTTCTTTTTGTCAAGACCGACCTGTCCGGTGCCCTGAATGA
ACTGCAAGACGAGGCAGCGCGGCTATCGTGGCTGGCCACGACGGGCGTTCCTTGCGCAGCTGTGCTCGAC
GTTGTCACTGAAGCGGGAAGGGACTGGCTGCTATTGGGCGAAGTGCCGGGGCAGGATCTCCTGTCATCTC
ACCTTGCTCCTGCCGAGAAAGTATCCATCATGGCTGATGCAATGCGGCGGCTGCATACGCTTGATCCGGC
TACCTGCCCATTCGACCACCAAGCGAAACATCGCATCGAGCGAGCACGTACTCGGATGGAAGCCGGTCTT
GTCGATCAGGATGATCTGGACGAAGAGCATCAGGGGCTCGCGCCAGCCGAACTGTTCGCCAGGCTCAAGG
CGAGCATGCCCGACGGCGAGGATCTCGTCGTGACCCATGGCGATGCCTGCTTGCCGAATATCATGGTGGA
AAATGGCCGCTTTTCTGGATTCATCGACTGTGGCCGGCTGGGTGTGGCGGACCGCTATCAGGACATAGCG
TTGGCTACCCGTGATATTGCTGAAGAGCTTGGCGGCGAATGGGCTGACCGCTTCCTCGTGCTTTACGGTA
TCGCCGCTCCCGATTCGCAGCGCATCGCCTTCTATCGCCTTCTTGACGAGTTCTTCTGAGCGGGACTCTG
GGGTTCGAAATGACCGACCAAGCGACGCCCAACCTGCCATCACGAGATTTCGATTCCACCGCCGCCTTCT
ATGAAAGGTTGGGCTTCGGAATCGTTTTCCGGGACGCCGGCTGGATGATCCTCCAGCGCGGGGATCTCAT
GCTGGAGTTCTTCGCCCACCCTAGGGGGAGGCTAACTGAAACACGGAAGGAGACAATACCGGAAGGAACC
CGCGCTATGACGGCAATAAAAAGACAGAATAAAACGCACGGTGTTGGGTCGTTTGTTCATAAACGCGGGG
TTCGGTCCCAGGGCTGGCACTCTGTCGATACCCCACCGAGACCCCATTGGGGCCAATACGCCCGCGTTTC
TTCCTTTTCCCCACCCCACCCCCCAAGTTCGGGTGAAGGCCCAGGGCTCGCAGCCAACGTCGGGGCGGCA
GGCCCTGCCATAGCCTCAGGTTACTCATATATACTTTAGATTGATTTAAAACTTCATTTTTAATTTAAAA
GGATCTAGGTGAAGATCCTTTTTGATAATCTCATGACCAAAATCCCTTAACGTGAGTTTTCGTTCCACTG
AGCGTCAGACCCCGTAGAAAAGATCAAAGGATCTTCTTGAGATCCTTTTTTTCTGCGCGTAATCTGCTGC
TTGCAAACAAAAAAACCACCGCTACCAGCGGTGGTTTGTTTGCCGGATCAAGAGCTACCAACTCTTTTTC
CGAAGGTAACTGGCTTCAGCAGAGCGCAGATACCAAATACTGTCCTTCTAGTGTAGCCGTAGTTAGGCCA
CCACTTCAAGAACTCTGTAGCACCGCCTACATACCTCGCTCTGCTAATCCTGTTACCAGTGGCTGCTGCC
AGTGGCGATAAGTCGTGTCTTACCGGGTTGGACTCAAGACGATAGTTACCGGATAAGGCGCAGCGGTCGG
GCTGAACGGGGGGTTCGTGCACACAGCCCAGCTTGGAGCGAACGACCTACACCGAACTGAGATACCTACA
GCGTGAGCTATGAGAAAGCGCCACGCTTCCCGAAGGGAGAAAGGCGGACAGGTATCCGGTAAGCGGCAGG
GTCGGAACAGGAGAGCGCACGAGGGAGCTTCCAGGGGGAAACGCCTGGTATCTTTATAGTCCTGTCGGGT
TTCGCCACCTCTGACTTGAGCGTCGATTTTTGTGATGCTCGTCAGGGGGGCGGAGCCTATGGAAAAACGC
CAGCAACGCGGCCTTTTTACGGTTCCTGGCCTTTTGCTGGCCTTTTGCTCACATGTTCTTTCCTGCGTTA
TCCCCTGATTCTGTGGATAACCGTATTACCGCCATGCAT
